Addgene plasmid #185798: ubc-nls-pcp-10xSunTag (SRv1.1)
Purpose: pcp-10xSunTag component for SunRISER SRv1.1
Depositing lab: Robin Lee. Depositing organization: University of Pittsburgh (University, School of Medicine, and Cancer Institute). Publication: Long-term imaging of individual mRNA molecules in living cells. Guo Y, Lee REC. Cell Rep Methods. 2022 May 25;2(6):100226. doi: 10.1016/j.crmeth.2022.100226. eCollection 2022 Jun 20. PubMed 35784652.
Backbone
  Vector backbone: pHAGE-UbiC
  Total vector size (bp): 7493
  Vector type: Mammalian Expression
Growth in bacteria
  Bacterial resistance: Ampicillin, 100 μg/mL
  Growth temperature: 37°C
  Growth strain: DH5alpha
  Copy number: Unknown
Gene/Insert
  Gene/Insert name: pcp-10xSunTag
  Species: Synthetic
  Promoter: human ubiquitin C promoter
  Tag / fusion protein: NLS (N terminal on insert); HA (N terminal on insert); FactorXa site (N terminal on insert)
  Cloning method: Unknown
  Sequencing primers: 5′ hUBCpro-F2 CGCCGATGATTATATAAGGA; 3′ ccatatgtttaccgcggt
Terms and licenses: Academic/Nonprofit Terms; Industry Terms: Not Available to Industry
How to cite: ubc-nls-pcp-10xSunTag (SRv1.1) was a gift from Robin Lee (Addgene plasmid # 185798 ; http://n2t.net/addgene:185798 ; RRID:Addgene_185798)
