[The description below was written by a language model from this plasmid's Addgene catalogue record and pLannotate feature annotations shown in this document.]
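Description:
ubc-nls-pcp-10xSunTag (SRv1.1) is a 7,493 bp mammalian expression plasmid built on the pHAGE-UbiC backbone. The catalogue lists it simply as a mammalian expression vector, but its feature table shows the architecture of an HIV-1-derived lentiviral transfer vector. It is propagated in E. coli through a high-copy ColE1/pUC-type origin and selected with ampicillin via the β-lactamase gene. No mammalian selection marker or fluorescent reporter is annotated. The lentiviral elements comprise a truncated 5' LTR, the Ψ packaging signal with an adjoining gag fragment, the Rev response element for Rev-dependent nuclear export of the genomic RNA, the cPPT/CTS, and a self-inactivating ΔU3 3' LTR. Short nef, Rev, lacI, lac promoter/operator and SV40 fragments appear to be backbone remnants rather than functional units.

The payload is a synthetic fusion driven by the human ubiquitin C promoter, with a WPRE downstream to enhance transcript expression. The open reading frame joins the bacteriophage PP7 coat protein (PCP), which binds PP7 RNA hairpins, to an array of GCN4 peptide epitopes, the SunTag, described as ten copies. The automated annotation picked up only one complete and two partial GCN4_v4 repeats, so the copy number rests on the catalogue name. The record also lists an N-terminal nuclear localization signal, HA tag and Factor Xa site, none of which is separately annotated.

The plasmid is the PCP-SunTag component of the SunRISER SRv1.1 system for long-term imaging of individual mRNA molecules in living cells. The fusion is presumably tethered to hairpin-tagged transcripts, where each SunTag epitope can recruit an scFv-fluorescent protein fusion supplied from a separate construct, amplifying the signal.
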