Features (pLannotate 1.2.2; 25 found; start..end, strand, type, name):
    149..478     +  CDS            nef (fragment): NEF_HV1BR - Experimental evidence at protein level: Swiss-Prot protein existence level 1. Extracellular Nef protein targets CD4(+) T-lymphocytes for apoptosis by interacting with CXCR4 surface receptors (PubMed:14990729). From Human immunodeficiency virus type 1 group M subtype B (isolate BRU/LAI) (HIV-1).
    526..783     +  LTR            5' LTR (truncated): truncated 5' long terminal repeat (LTR) from HIV-1
    830..955     +  misc_feature   HIV-1 Ψ: packaging signal of human immunodeficiency virus type 1
    939..1277    +  CDS            HIV-1 gag (fragment): gag protein from human immunodeficiency virus 1; gag
   1452..1685    +  misc_feature   RRE: The Rev response element (RRE) of HIV-1 allows for Rev-dependent mRNA export from the nucleus to the cytoplasm.
   2062..2162    +  CDS            Rev (fragment): human immunodeficiency virus 1 (HIV-1) Rev protein; rev; enhances nuclear export of unspliced and incompletely spliced viral mRNAs
   2207..2324    +  misc_feature   cPPT/CTS: central polypurine tract and central termination sequence of HIV-1
   2367..2765    +  promoter       UbC promoter: human ubiquitin C promoter
   2855..3217    +  CDS            COAT_BPPP7: Experimental evidence at protein level: Swiss-Prot protein existence level 1. Forms the phage shell; binds to the phage RNA. From Pseudomonas phage PP7 (Bacteriophage PP7).
   3239..3295    +  CDS            GCN4_v4: GCN4 peptide optimized to improve solubility while preserving binding to an scFv-GFP fusion protein (Tanenbaum et al., 2014)
   3613..3636    +  CDS            GCN4_v4 (fragment): GCN4 peptide optimized to improve solubility while preserving binding to an scFv-GFP fusion protein (Tanenbaum et al., 2014)
   3905..3927    +  CDS            GCN4_v4 (fragment): GCN4 peptide optimized to improve solubility while preserving binding to an scFv-GFP fusion protein (Tanenbaum et al., 2014)
   4032..4620    +  misc_feature   WPRE: woodchuck hepatitis virus posttranscriptional regulatory element
   4628..4693    +  CDS            nef (fragment): NEF_HV1Z2 - Experimental evidence at protein level: Swiss-Prot protein existence level 1. Extracellular Nef protein targets CD4(+) T-lymphocytes for apoptosis by interacting with CXCR4 surface receptors. From Human immunodeficiency virus type 1 group M subtype D (isolate Z2/CDC-Z34) (HIV-1).
   4695..4928    +  LTR            3' LTR (ΔU3): self-inactivating 3' long terminal repeat (LTR) from HIV-1
   5133..5237    +  promoter       AmpR promoter: bla
   5238..6098    +  CDS            AmpR: β-lactamase; bla; confers resistance to ampicillin, carbenicillin, and related antibiotics
   6269..6857    +  rep_origin     ori: high-copy-number ColE1/pMB1/pBR322/pUC origin of replication
   7040..7094    +  CDS            lacI (fragment): lac repressor; lacI; The lac repressor binds to the lac operator to inhibit transcription in E. coli. This inhibition can be relieved by adding lactose or isopropyl-β-D-thiogalactopyranoside (IPTG).
   7100..7193    +  rep_origin     SV40 ori (fragment): SV40 origin of replication
   7218..7255    +  CDS            lacI (fragment): lac repressor; lacI; The lac repressor binds to the lac operator to inhibit transcription in E. coli. This inhibition can be relieved by adding lactose or isopropyl-β-D-thiogalactopyranoside (IPTG).
   7268..7289    +  protein_bind   CAP binding site: CAP binding activates transcription in the presence of cAMP. E. coli catabolite activator protein
   7304..7334    +  promoter       lac promoter: promoter for the E. coli lac operon
   7342..7358    +  protein_bind   lac operator: The lac repressor binds to the lac operator to inhibit transcription in E. coli. This inhibition can be relieved by adding lactose or isopropyl-β-D-thiogalactopyranoside (IPTG). lac repressor encoded by lacI
   7392..7475    +  polyA_signal   SV40 poly(A) signal (fragment): SV40 polyadenylation signal
>Addgene plasmid #185798 | ubc-nls-pcp-10xSunTag (SRv1.1) | addgene full sequence | sequence record 367104 | Addgene NGS Result
AACCAAAATCATCCCAAACTTCCCACCCCATACCCTATTACCACTGCCAATTACCTGTGGTTTCATTTAC
TCTAAACCTGTGATTCCTCTGAATTATTTTCATTTTAAAGAAATTGTATTTGTTAAATATGTACTACAAA
CTTAGTAGTTGGAAGGGCTAATTCACTCCCAAAGAAGACAAGATATCCTTGATCTGTGGATCTACCACAC
ACAAGGCTACTTCCCTGATTAGCAGAACTACACACCAGGGCCAGGGGTCAGATATCCACTGACCTTTGGA
TGGTGCTACAAGCTAGTACCAGTTGAGCCAGATAAGGTAGAAGAGGCCAATAAAGGAGAGAACACCAGCT
TGTTACACCCTGTGAGCCTGCATGGGATGGATGACCCGGAGAGAGAAGTGTTAGAGTGGAGGTTTGACAG
CCGCCTAGCATTTCATCACGTGGCCCGAGAGCTGCATCCGGAGTACTTCAAGAACTGCTGATATCGAGCT
TGCTACAAGGGACTTTCCGCTGGGGACTTTCCAGGGAGGCGTGGCCTGGGCGGGACTGGGGAGTGGCGAG
CCCTCAGATCCTGCATATAAGCAGCTGCTTTTTGCCTGTACTGGGTCTCTCTGGTTAGACCAGATCTGAG
CCTGGGAGCTCTCTGGCTAACTAGGGAACCCACTGCTTAAGCCTCAATAAAGCTTGCCTTGAGTGCTTCA
AGTAGTGTGTGCCCGTCTGTTGTGTGACTCTGGTAACTAGAGATCCCTCAGACCCTTTTAGTCAGTGTGG
AAAATCTCTAGCAGTGGCGCCCGAACAGGGACTTGAAAGCGAAAGGGAAACCAGAGGAGCTCTCTCGACG
CAGGACTCGGCTTGCTGAAGCGCGCACGGCAAGAGGCGAGGGGCGGCGACTGGTGAGTACGCCAAAAATT
TTGACTAGCGGAGGCTAGAAGGAGAGAGATGGGTGCGAGAGCGTCAGTATTAAGCGGGGGAGAATTAGAT
CGCGATGGGAAAAAATTCGGTTAAGGCCAGGGGGAAAGAAAAAATATAAATTAAAACATATAGTATGGGC
AAGCAGGGAGCTAGAACGATTCGCAGTTAATCCTGGCCTGTTAGAAACATCAGAAGGCTGTAGACAAATA
CTGGGACAGCTACAACCATCCCTTCAGACAGGATCAGAAGAACTTAGATCATTATATAATACAGTAGCAA
CCCTCTATTGTGTGCATCAAAGGATAGAGATAAAAGACACCAAGGAAGCTTTAGACAAGATAGAGGAAGA
GCAAAACAAAAGTAAGACCACCGCACAGCAAGCGGCCGGCCGCTGATCTTCAGACCTGGAGGAGGAGATA
TGAGGGACAATTGGAGAAGTGAATTATATAAATATAAAGTAGTAAAAATTGAACCATTAGGAGTAGCACC
CACCAAGGCAAAGAGAAGAGTGGTGCAGAGAGAAAAAAGAGCAGTGGGAATAGGAGCTTTGTTCCTTGGG
TTCTTGGGAGCAGCAGGAAGCACTATGGGCGCAGCGTCAATGACGCTGACGGTACAGGCCAGACAATTAT
TGTCTGGTATAGTGCAGCAGCAGAACAATTTGCTGAGGGCTATTGAGGCGCAACAGCATCTGTTGCAACT
CACAGTCTGGGGCATCAAGCAGCTCCAGGCAAGAATCCTGGCTGTGGAAAGATACCTAAAGGATCAACAG
CTCCTGGGGATTTGGGGTTGCTCTGGAAAACTCATTTGCACCACTGCTGTGCCTTGGAATGCTAGTTGGA
GTAATAAATCTCTGGAACAGATTTGGAATCACACGACCTGGATGGAGTGGGACAGAGAAATTAACAATTA
CACAAGCTTAATACACTCCTTAATTGAAGAATCGCAAAACCAGCAAGAAAAGAATGAACAAGAATTATTG
GAATTAGATAAATGGGCAAGTTTGTGGAATTGGTTTAACATAACAAATTGGCTGTGGTATATAAAATTAT
TCATAATGATAGTAGGAGGCTTGGTAGGTTTAAGAATAGTTTTTGCTGTACTTTCTATAGTGAATAGAGT
TAGGCAGGGATATTCACCATTATCGTTTCAGACCCACCTCCCAACCCCGAGGGGACCCGACAGGCCCGAA
GGAATAGAAGAAGAAGGTGGAGAGAGAGACAGAGACAGATCCATTCGATTAGTGAACGGATCTCGACGGT
ATCGCCGAATTCACAAATGGCAGTATTCATCCACAATTTTAAAAGAAAAGGGGGGATTGGGGGGTACAGT
GCAGGGGAAAGAATAGTAGACATAATAGCAACAGACATACAAACTAAAGAATTACAAAAACAAATTACAA
AAATTCAAAATTTTCGGGTTTATTACAGGGACAGCAGAGATCCAGTTTGGACTAGTGGCCTCCGCGCCGG
GTTTTGGCGCCTCCCGCGGGCGCCCCCCTCCTCACGGCGAGCGCTGCCACGTCAGACGAAGGGCGCAGCG
AGCGTCCTGATCCTTCCGCCCGGACGCTCAGGACAGCGGCCCGCTGCTCATAAGACTCGGCCTTAGAACC
CCAGTATCAGCAGAAGGACATTTTAGGACGGGACTTGGGTGACTCTAGGGCACTGGTTTTCTTTCCAGAG
AGCGGAACAGGCGAGGAAAAGTAGTCCCTTCTCGGCGATTCTGCGGAGGGATCTCCGTGGGGCGGTGAAC
GCCGATGATTATATAAGGACGCGCCGGGTGTGGCACAGCTAGTTCCGTCGCAGCCGGGATTTGGGTCGCG
GTTCTTGTTTGTGGATCGCTGTGATCGTCACTTGGCGGCCGCCATGGGCCCAAAAAAGAAAAGAAAAGTT
GGCTACCCCTACGACGTGCCCGACTACGCCATCGAAGGCCGCCATATGCTAGCCTCCAAAACCATCGTTC
TTTCGGTCGGCGAGGCTACTCGCACTCTGACTGAGATCCAGTCCACCGCAGACCGTCAGATCTTCGAAGA
GAAGGTCGGGCCTCTGGTGGGTCGGCTGCGCCTCACGGCTTCGCTCCGTCAAAACGGAGCCAAGACCGCG
TATCGCGTCAACCTAAAACTGGATCAGGCGGACGTCGTTGATTCCGGACTTCCGAAAGTGCGCTACACTC
AGGTATGGTCGCACGACGTGACAATCGTTGCGAATAGCACCGAGGCCTCGCGCAAATCGTTGTACGATTT
GACCAAGTCCCTCGTCGCGACCTCGCAGGTCGAAGATCTTGTCGTCAACCTTGTGCCGCTGGGCCGTGCG
GATCCACAAAGCGGTCCGGAAGAACTTTTGAGCAAGAATTATCATCTTGAGAACGAAGTGGCTCGTCTTA
AGAAAGGTTCTGGCAGTGGAGAAGAACTGCTTTCAAAGAATTACCACCTGGAAAATGAGGTAGCTAGACT
GAAAAAGGGGAGCGGAAGTGGGGAGGAGTTGCTGAGCAAAAATTATCATTTGGAGAACGAAGTAGCACGA
CTAAAGAAAGGGTCCGGATCGGGTGAGGAGTTACTCTCGAAAAATTATCATCTCGAAAACGAAGTGGCTC
GGCTAAAAAAGGGCAGTGGTTCTGGAGAAGAGCTATTATCTAAAAACTACCACCTCGAAAATGAGGTGGC
ACGCTTAAAAAAGGGAAGTGGCAGTGGTGAAGAGCTACTATCCAAGAATTATCATCTTGAGAACGAGGTA
GCGCGTTTGAAGAAGGGTTCCGGCTCAGGAGAGGAACTGCTCTCGAAGAACTATCATCTTGAAAATGAGG
TCGCTCGATTAAAAAAGGGATCGGGCAGTGGTGAGGAACTACTTTCAAAGAATTACCACCTCGAAAACGA
AGTAGCTCGATTAAAGAAAGGTTCAGGGTCGGGTGAAGAATTACTGAGTAAAAATTATCATCTGGAAAAT
GAGGTAGCGAGACTAAAAAAGGGGAGTGGTTCTGGCGAGGAATTGCTATCGAAAAATTATCATCTTGAGA
ACGAAGTTGCTAGGCTCAAAAAGGGCTCAGGCTCAGGCACCGCGGTAAACATATGGGGTACCAGATTCAC
CGGTAACTATCTCGAGCTGTACAAGTAAATCGATAGATCCTAATCAACCTCTGGATTACAAAATTTGTGA
AAGATTGACTGGTATTCTTAACTATGTTGCTCCTTTTACGCTATGTGGATACGCTGCTTTAATGCCTTTG
TATCATGCTATTGCTTCCCGTATGGCTTTCATTTTCTCCTCCTTGTATAAATCCTGGTTGCTGTCTCTTT
ATGAGGAGTTGTGGCCCGTTGTCAGGCAACGTGGCGTGGTGTGCACTGTGTTTGCTGACGCAACCCCCAC
TGGTTGGGGCATTGCCACCACCTGTCAGCTCCTTTCCGGGACTTTCGCTTTCCCCCTCCCTATTGCCACG
GCGGAACTCATCGCCGCCTGCCTTGCCCGCTGCTGGACAGGGGCTCGGCTGTTGGGCACTGACAATTCCG
TGGTGTTGTCGGGGAAATCATCGTCCTTTCCTTGGCTGCTCGCCTGTGTTGCCACCTGGATTCTGCGCGG
GACGTCCTTCTGCTACGTCCCTTCGGCCCTCAATCCAGCGGACCTTCCTTCCCGCGGCCTGCTGCCGGCT
CTGCGGCCTCTTCCGCGTCTTCGCCTTCGCCCTCAGACGAGTCGGATCTCCCTTTGGGCCGCCTCCCCGC
CTGAGATCCTTTAAGACCAATGACTTACAAGGCAGCTGTAGATCTTAGCCACTTTTTAAAAGAAAAGGGG
GGACTGGAAGGGCTAATTCACTCCCAACGAAGACAAGATCTGCTTTTTGCTTGTACTGGGTCTCTCTGGT
TAGACCAGATCTGAGCCTGGGAGCTCTCTGGCTAACTAGGGAACCCACTGCTTAAGCCTCAATAAAGCTT
GCCTTGAGTGCTTCAAGTAGTGTGTGCCCGTCTGTTGTGTGACTCTGGTAACTAGAGATCCCTCAGACCC
TTTTAGTCAGTGTGGAAAATCTCTAGCAGTAGTAGTTCATGTCATCTTATTATTCAGTATTTATAACTTG
CAAAGAAATGAATATCAGAGAGTGAGAGGCCCGGGTTAATTAAGGAAAGGGCTAGATCATTCTTGAAGAC
GAAAGGGCCTCGTGATACGCCTATTTTTATAGGTTAATGTCATGATAATAATGGTTTCTTAGACGTCAGG
TGGCACTTTTCGGGGAAATGTGCGCGGAACCCCTATTTGTTTATTTTTCTAAATACATTCAAATATGTAT
CCGCTCATGAGACAATAACCCTGATAAATGCTTCAATAATATTGAAAAAGGAAGAGTATGAGTATTCAAC
ATTTCCGTGTCGCCCTTATTCCCTTTTTTGCGGCATTTTGCCTTCCTGTTTTTGCTCACCCAGAAACGCT
GGTGAAAGTAAAAGATGCTGAAGATCAGTTGGGTGCACGAGTGGGTTACATCGAACTGGATCTCAACAGC
GGTAAGATCCTTGAGAGTTTTCGCCCCGAAGAACGTTTTCCAATGATGAGCACTTTTAAAGTTCTGCTAT
GTGGCGCGGTATTATCCCGTGTTGACGCCGGGCAAGAGCAACTCGGTCGCCGCATACACTATTCTCAGAA
TGACTTGGTTGAGTACTCACCAGTCACAGAAAAGCATCTTACGGATGGCATGACAGTAAGAGAATTATGC
AGTGCTGCCATAACCATGAGTGATAACACTGCGGCCAACTTACTTCTGACAACGATCGGAGGACCGAAGG
AGCTAACCGCTTTTTTGCACAACATGGGGGATCATGTAACTCGCCTTGATCGTTGGGAACCGGAGCTGAA
TGAAGCCATACCAAACGACGAGCGTGACACCACGATGCCTGTAGCAATGGCAACAACGTTGCGCAAACTA
TTAACTGGCGAACTACTTACTCTAGCTTCCCGGCAACAATTAATAGACTGGATGGAGGCGGATAAAGTTG
CAGGACCACTTCTGCGCTCGGCCCTTCCGGCTGGCTGGTTTATTGCTGATAAATCTGGAGCCGGTGAGCG
TGGGTCTCGCGGTATCATTGCAGCACTGGGGCCAGATGGTAAGCCCTCCCGTATCGTAGTTATCTACACG
ACGGGGAGTCAGGCAACTATGGATGAACGAAATAGACAGATCGCTGAGATAGGTGCCTCACTGATTAAGC
ATTGGTAACTGTCAGACCAAGTTTACTCATATATACTTTAGATTGATTTAAAACTTCATTTTTAATTTAA
AAGGATCTAGGTGAAGATCCTTTTTGATAATCTCATGACCAAAATCCCTTAACGTGAGTTTTCGTTCCAC
TGAGCGTCAGACCCCGTAGAAAAGATCAAAGGATCTTCTTGAGATCCTTTTTTTCTGCGCGTAATCTGCT
GCTTGCAAACAAAAAAACCACCGCTACCAGCGGTGGTTTGTTTGCCGGATCAAGAGCTACCAACTCTTTT
TCCGAAGGTAACTGGCTTCAGCAGAGCGCAGATACCAAATACTGTTCTTCTAGTGTAGCCGTAGTTAGGC
CACCACTTCAAGAACTCTGTAGCACCGCCTACATACCTCGCTCTGCTAATCCTGTTACCAGTGGCTGCTG
CCAGTGGCGATAAGTCGTGTCTTACCGGGTTGGACTCAAGACGATAGTTACCGGATAAGGCGCAGCGGTC
GGGCTGAACGGGGGGTTCGTGCACACAGCCCAGCTTGGAGCGAACGACCTACACCGAACTGAGATACCTA
CAGCGTGAGCTATGAGAAAGCGCCACGCTTCCCGAAGGGAGAAAGGCGGACAGGTATCCGGTAAGCGGCA
GGGTCGGAACAGGAGAGCGCACGAGGGAGCTTCCAGGGGGAAACGCCTGGTATCTTTATAGTCCTGTCGG
GTTTCGCCACCTCTGACTTGAGCGTCGATTTTTGTGATGCTCGTCAGGGGGGCGGAGCCTATGGAAAAAC
GCCAGCAACGCGGCCTTTTTACGGTTCCTGGCCTTTTGCTGGCCTTTTGCTCACATGTTCTTTCCTGCGT
TATCCCCTGATTCTGTGGATAACCGTATTACCGCCTTTGAGTGAGCTGATACCGCTCGCCGCAGCCGAAC
GACCGAGCGCAGCGAGTCAGTGAGCGAGGAAGCGGAAGAGCGCCCAATACGCAAACCGCCTCTCCCCGCG
CGTTGGCCGATTCATTAATGCAGCAAGCTCATGGCTGACTAATTTTTTTTATTTATGCAGAGGCCGAGGC
CGCCTCGGCCTCTGAGCTATTCCAGAAGTAGTGAGGAGGCTTTTTTGGAGGCCTAGGCTTTTGCAAAAAG
CTCCCCGTGGCACGACAGGTTTCCCGACTGGAAAGCGGGCAGTGAGCGCAACGCAATTAATGTGAGTTAG
CTCACTCATTAGGCACCCCAGGCTTTACACTTTATGCTTCCGGCTCGTATGTTGTGTGGAATTGTGAGCG
GATAACAATTTCACACAGGAAACAGCTATGACATGATTACGAATTTCACAAATAAAGCATTTTTTTCACT
GCATTCTAGTTGTGGTTTGTCCAAACTCATCAATGTATCTTATCATGTCTGGATCAACTGGATAACTCAA
GCT
